Addgene plasmid #10901: pBABE-puro HGF
Depositing lab: Bob Weinberg. Depositing organization: Whitehead Institute for Biomedical Research. Publication: The melanocyte differentiation program predisposes to metastasis after neoplastic transformation. Gupta PB, Kuperwasser C, Brunet JP, Ramaswamy S, Kuo WL, Gray JW, Naber SP, Weinberg RA. Nat Genet. 2005 Oct . 37(10):1047-54. 10.1038/ng1634 PubMed 16142232.
Backbone
  Vector backbone: pBABE-puro
  Backbone size w/o insert (bp): 5100
  Vector type: Mammalian Expression, Retroviral
  Selectable markers: Puromycin
Growth in bacteria
  Bacterial resistance: Ampicillin, 100 μg/mL
  Growth temperature: 37°C
  Growth strain: DH5alpha
  Copy number: High Copy
Gene/Insert
  Gene/Insert name: HGF (alt name: hepatocyte growth factor)
  Species: H. sapiens (human)
  Entrez Gene: HGF (a.k.a. DFNB39, F-TCF, HGFB, HPTA, SF)
  Cloning method: Restriction Enzyme; 5′ cloning site BamHI (not destroyed); 3′ cloning site SalI (not destroyed)
  Sequencing primers: 5′ pBABE 5'; 3′ pBABE-3
Resource information
  A portion of this plasmid was derived from a plasmid made by: G. Vande Woude
Terms and licenses: Academic/Nonprofit Terms; Industry Terms: Not Available to Industry
How to cite: pBABE-puro HGF was a gift from Bob Weinberg (Addgene plasmid # 10901 ; http://n2t.net/addgene:10901 ; RRID:Addgene_10901)
