[The description below was written by a language model from this plasmid's Addgene catalogue record and pLannotate feature annotations shown in this document.]
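Description:
pBABE-puro HGF is a Moloney murine leukemia virus-based retroviral expression vector carrying the human hepatocyte growth factor (HGF) coding sequence in the pBABE-puro backbone. The full sequence record is about 7.3 kb. In bacteria it is maintained as a high-copy plasmid through a ColE1/pUC-type origin and is selected with ampicillin via the β-lactamase gene and its native promoter. A short lacI fragment is also annotated near the origin and appears to be a backbone remnant rather than a functional element.

The retroviral cassette is flanked by MMLV long terminal repeats. Downstream of the 5′ LTR lie a packaging signal (annotated as a fragment of the MESV Ψ) and a truncated gag segment lacking its start codon. Together these promote efficient encapsidation of the vector RNA when the plasmid is introduced into a packaging cell line that supplies the viral proteins in trans. The HGF open reading frame was inserted between BamHI and SalI sites, both retained. No separate internal promoter is annotated upstream of it, which is consistent with transcription from the 5′ LTR. An SV40 enhancer/early promoter then drives puromycin N-acetyltransferase, allowing selection of stably transduced mammalian cells. The annotation tool also labels a short ΔU3-type LTR fragment directly adjoining the full 3′ LTR. Because a complete LTR is present, this is probably an annotation overlap rather than evidence of a self-inactivating design.

HGF is the activating ligand of the MET receptor tyrosine kinase and a mitogen for many cell types. The construct therefore serves to generate cell populations with stable ectopic HGF expression. The associated publication concerns neoplastic transformation and metastasis in melanocytes, though the record does not describe the specific experiments.
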