Features (pLannotate 1.2.2; 12 found; start..end, strand, type, name):
      8..477     +  LTR            LTR: long terminal repeat from Moloney murine leukemia virus
    601..875     +  misc_feature   MESV Ψ (fragment): packaging signal of murine embryonic stem cell virus
    942..1358    +  CDS            gag (truncated): truncated Moloney murine leukemia virus (MMLV) gag gene lacking the start codon
   1390..3573    +  CDS            HGF: HGF_HUMAN - Also known as HPTA. Experimental evidence at protein level: Swiss-Prot protein existence level 1. Potent mitogen for mature parenchymal hepatocyte cells, seems to be a hepatotrophic factor, and acts as a growth factor for a broad spectrum of tissues and cell types. Activating ligand for the receptor tyrosine kinase MET by binding to it and promoting its dimerization. From Homo sapiens (Human).
   3605..3934    +  promoter       SV40 promoter: SV40 enhancer and early promoter
   3944..4543    +  CDS            PuroR: puromycin N-acetyltransferase; pac from Streptomyces alboniger; confers resistance to puromycin
   4642..4763    +  LTR            3' LTR (ΔU3) (fragment): self-inactivating 3' long terminal repeat (LTR) from Moloney murine leukemia virus
   4764..5233    +  LTR            LTR: long terminal repeat from Moloney murine leukemia virus
   5299..5351    -  CDS            lacI (fragment): lac repressor; lacI; The lac repressor binds to the lac operator to inhibit transcription in E. coli. This inhibition can be relieved by adding lactose or isopropyl-β-D-thiogalactopyranoside (IPTG).
   5534..6122    -  rep_origin     ori: high-copy-number ColE1/pMB1/pBR322/pUC origin of replication
   6282..7142    -  CDS            AmpR: β-lactamase; bla; confers resistance to ampicillin, carbenicillin, and related antibiotics
   7143..7247    -  promoter       AmpR promoter: bla
>Addgene plasmid #10901 | pBABE-puro HGF | addgene full sequence | sequence record 169129 | Addgene NGS Result
CTGCAGCCTGAATATGGGCCAAACAGGATATCTGTGGTAAGCAGTTCCTGCCCCGGCTCAGGGCCAAGAA
CAGATGGAACAGCTGAATATGGGCCAAACAGGATATCTGTGGTAAGCAGTTCCTGCCCCGGCTCAGGGCC
AAGAACAGATGGTCCCCAGATGCGGTCCAGCCCTCAGCAGTTTCTAGAGAACCATCAGATGTTTCCAGGG
TGCCCCAAGGACCTGAAATGACCCTGTGCCTTATTTGAACTAACCAATCAGTTCGCTTCTCGCTTCTGTT
CGCGCGCTTCTGCTCCCCGAGCTCAATAAAAGAGCCCACAACCCCTCACTCGGGGCGCCAGTCCTCCGAT
TGACTGAGTCGCCCGGGTACCCGTGTATCCAATAAACCCTCTTGCAGTTGCATCCGACTTGTGGTCTCGC
TGTTCCTTGGGAGGGTCTCCTCTGAGTGATTGACTACCCGTCAGCGGGGGTCTTTCATTTGGGGGCTCGT
CCGGGATCGGGAGACCCCTGCCCAGGGACCACCGACCCACCACCGGGAGGCAAGCTGGCCAGCAACTTAT
CTGTGTCTGTCCGATTGTCTAGTGTCTATGACTGATTTTATGCGCCTGCGTCGGTACTAGTTAGCTAACT
AGCTCTGTATCTGGCGGACCCGTGGTGGAACTGACGAGTTCTGAACACCCGGCCGCAACCCTGGGAGACG
TCCCAGGGACTTTGGGGGCCGTTTTTGTGGCCCGACCTGAGGAAGGGAGTCGATGTGGAATCCGACCCCG
TCAGGATATGTGGTTCTGGTAGGAGACGAGAACCTAAAACAGTTCCCGCCTCCGTCTGAATTTTTGCTTT
CGGTTTGGAACCGAAGCCGCGCGTCTTGTCTGCTGCAGCGCTGCAGCATCGTTCTGTGTTGTCTCTGTCT
GACTGTGTTTCTGTATTTGTCTGAAAATTAGGGCCAGACTGTTACCACTCCCTTAAGTTTGACCTTAGGT
CACTGGAAAGATGTCGAGCGGATCGCTCACAACCAGTCGGTAGATGTCAAGAAGAGACGTTGGGTTACCT
TCTGCTCTGCAGAATGGCCAACCTTTAACGTCGGATGGCCGCGAGACGGCACCTTTAACCGAGACCTCAT
CACCCAGGTTAAGATCAAGGTCTTTTCACCTGGCCCGCATGGACACCCAGACCAGGTCCCCTACATCGTG
ACCTGGGAAGCCTTGGCTTTTGACCCCCCTCCCTGGGTCAAGCCCTTTGTACACCCTAAGCCTCCGCCTC
CTCTTCCTCCATCCGCCCCGTCTCTCCCCCTTGAACCTCCTCGTTCGACCCCGCCTCGATCCTCCCTTTA
TCCAGCCCTCACTCCTTCTCTAGGCGCCGGCCGGATCCGCCAGCCCGTCCAGCAGCACCATGTGGGTGAC
CAAACTCCTGCCAGCCCTGCTGCTGCAGCATGTCCTCCTGCATCTCCTCCTGCTCCCCATCGCCATCCCC
TATGCAGAGGGACAAAGGAAAAGAAGAAATACAATTCATGAATTCAAAAAATCAGCAAAGACTACCCTAA
TCAAAATAGATCCAGCACTGAAGATAAAAACCAAAAAAGTGAATACTGCAGACCAATGTGCTAATAGATG
TACTAGGAATAAAGGACTTCCATTCACTTGCAAGGCTTTTGTTTTTGATAAAGCAAGAAAACAATGCCTC
TGGTTCCCCTTCAATAGCATGTCAAGTGGAGTGAAAAAAGAATTTGGCCATGAATTTGACCTCTATGAAA
ACAAAGACTACATTAGAAACTGCATCATTGGTAAAGGACGCAGCTACAAGGGAACAGTATCTATCACTAA
GAGTGGCATCAAATGTCAGCCCTGGAGTTCCATGATACCACACGAACACAGCTTTTTGCCTTCGAGCTAT
CGGGGTAAAGACCTACAGGAAAACTACTGTCGAAATCCTCGAGGGGAAGAAGGGGGACCCTGGTGTTTCA
CAAGCAATCCAGAGGTACGCTACGAAGTCTGTGACATTCCTCAGTGTTCAGAAGTTGAATGCATGACCTG
CAATGGGGAGAGTTATCGAGGTCTCATGGATCATACAGAATCAGGCAAGATTTGTCAGCGCTGGGATCAT
CAGACACCACACCGGCACAAATTCTTGCCTGAAAGATATCCCGACAAGGGCTTTGATGATAATTATTGCC
GCAATCCCGATGGCCAGCCGAGGCCATGGTGCTATACTCTTGACCCTCACACCCGCTGGGAGTACTGTGC
AATTAAAACATGCGCTGACAATACTATGAATGACACTGATGTTCCTTTGGAAACAACTGAATGCATCCAA
GGTCAAGGAGAAGGCTACAGGGGCACTGTCAATACCATTTGGAATGGAATTCCATGTCAGCGTTGGGATT
CTCAGTATCCTCACGAGCATGACATGACTCCTGAAAATTTCAAGTGCAAGGACCTACGAGAAAATTACTG
CCGAAATCCAGATGGGTCTGAATCACCCTGGTGTTTTACCACTGATCCAAACATCCGAGTTGGCTACTGC
TCCCAAATTCCAAACTGTGATATGTCACATGGACAAGATTGTTATCGTGGGAATGGCAAAAATTATATGG
GCAACTTATCCCAAACAAGATCTGGACTAACATGTTCAATGTGGGACAAGAACATGGAAGACTTACATCG
TCATATCTTCTGGGAACCAGATGCAAGTAAGCTGAATGAGAATTACTGCCGAAATCCAGATGATGATGCT
CATGGACCCTGGTGCTACACGGGAAATCCACTCATTCCTTGGGATTATTGCCCTATTTCTCGTTGTGAAG
GTGATACCACACCTACAATAGTCAATTTAGACCATCCCGTAATATCTTGTGCCAAAACGAAACAATTGCG
AGTTGTAAATGGGATTCCAACACGAACAAACATAGGATGGATGGTTAGTTTGAGATACAGAAATAAACAT
ATCTGCGGAGGATCATTGATAAAGGAGAGTTGGGTTCTTACTGCACGACAGTGTTTCCCTTCTCGAGACT
TGAAAGATTATGAAGCTTGGCTTGGAATTCATGATGTCCACGGAAGAGGAGATGAGAAATGCAAACAGGT
TCTCAATGTTTCCCAGCTGGTATATGGCCCTGAAGGATCAGATCTGGTTTTAATGAAGCTTGCCAGGCCT
GCTGTCCTGGATGATTTTGTTAGTACGATTGATTTACCTAATTATGGATGCACAATTCCTGAAAAGACCA
GTTGCAGTGTTTATGGCTGGGGCTACACTGGATTGATCAACTATGATGGCCTATTACGAGTGGCACATCT
CTATATAATGGGAAATGAGAAATGCAGCCAGCATCATCGAGGGAAGGTGACTCTGAATGAGTCTGAAATA
TGTGCTGGGGCTGAAAAGATTGGATCAGGACCATGTGAGGGGGATTATGGTGGCCCACTTGTTTGTGAGC
AACATAAAATGAGAATGGTTCTTGGTGTCATTGTTCCTGGTCGTGGATGTGCCATTCCAAATCGTCCTGG
TATTTTTGTCCGAGTAGCATATTATGCAAAATGGATACACAAAATTATTTTAACATATAAGGTACCACAG
TCATAGCTGTTAACCCGGGTCGACCCTGTGGAATGTGTGTCAGTTAGGGTGTGGAAAGTCCCCAGGCTCC
CCAGCAGGCAGAAGTATGCAAAGCATGCATCTCAATTAGTCAGCAACCAGGTGTGGAAAGTCCCCAGGCT
CCCCAGCAGGCAGAAGTATGCAAAGCATGCATCTCAATTAGTCAGCAACCATAGTCCCGCCCCTAACTCC
GCCCATCCCGCCCCTAACTCCGCCCAGTTCCGCCCATTCTCCGCCCCATGGCTGACTAATTTTTTTTATT
TATGCAGAGGCCGAGGCCGCCTCGGCCTCTGAGCTATTCCAGAAGTAGTGAGGAGGCTTTTTTGGAGGCC
TAGGCTTTTGCAAAAAGCTTACCATGACCGAGTACAAGCCCACGGTGCGCCTCGCCACCCGCGACGACGT
CCCCAGGGCCGTACGCACCCTCGCCGCCGCGTTCGCCGACTACCCCGCCACGCGCCACACCGTCGATCCG
GACCGCCACATCGAGCGGGTCACCGAGCTGCAAGAACTCTTCCTCACGCGCGTCGGGCTCGACATCGGCA
AGGTGTGGGTCGCGGACGACGGCGCCGCGGTGGCGGTCTGGACCACGCCGGAGAGCGTCGAAGCGGGGGC
GGTGTTCGCCGAGATCGGCCCGCGCATGGCCGAGTTGAGCGGTTCCCGGCTGGCCGCGCAGCAACAGATG
GAAGGCCTCCTGGCGCCGCACCGGCCCAAGGAGCCCGCGTGGTTCCTGGCCACCGTCGGCGTCTCGCCCG
ACCACCAGGGCAAGGGTCTGGGCAGCGCCGTCGTGCTCCCCGGAGTGGAGGCGGCCGAGCGCGCCGGGGT
GCCCGCCTTCCTGGAGACCTCCGCGCCCCGCAACCTCCCCTTCTACGAGCGGCTCGGCTTCACCGTCACC
GCCGACGTCGAGGTGCCCGAAGGACCGCGCACCTGGTGCATGACCCGCAAGCCCGGTGCCTGACGCCCGC
CCCACGACCCGCAGCGCCCGACCGAAAGGAGCGCACGACCCCATGCATCGATAAAATAAAAGATTTTATT
TAGTCTCCAGAAAAAGGGGGGAATGAAAGACCCCACCTGTAGGTTTGGCAAGCTAGCTTAAGTAACGCCA
TTTTGCAAGGCATGGAAAAATACATAACTGAGAATAGAGAAGTTCAGATCAAGGTCAGGAACAGATGGAA
CAGCTGAATATGGGCCAAACAGGATATCTGTGGTAAGCAGTTCCTGCCCCGGCTCAGGGCCAAGAACAGA
TGGAACAGCTGAATATGGGCCAAACAGGATATCTGTGGTAAGCAGTTCCTGCCCCGGCTCAGGGCCAAGA
ACAGATGGTCCCCAGATGCGGTCCAGCCCTCAGCAGTTTCTAGAGAACCATCAGATGTTTCCAGGGTGCC
CCAAGGACCTGAAATGACCCTGTGCCTTATTTGAACTAACCAATCAGTTCGCTTCTCGCTTCTGTTCGCG
CGCTTCTGCTCCCCGAGCTCAATAAAAGAGCCCACAACCCCTCACTCGGGGCGCCAGTCCTCCGATTGAC
TGAGTCGCCCGGGTACCCGTGTATCCAATAAACCCTCTTGCAGTTGCATCCGACTTGTGGTCTCGCTGTT
CCTTGGGAGGGTCTCCTCTGAGTGATTGACTACCCGTCAGCGGGGGTCTTTCACATGCAGCATGTATCAA
AATTAATTTGGTTTTTTTTCTTAAGTATTTACATTAAATGGCCATAGTTGCATTAATGAATCGGCCAACG
CGCGGGGAGAGGCGGTTTGCGTATTGGGCGCTCTTCCGCTTCCTCGCTCACTGACTCGCTGCGCTCGGTC
GTTCGGCTGCGGCGAGCGGTATCAGCTCACTCAAAGGCGGTAATACGGTTATCCACAGAATCAGGGGATA
ACGCAGGAAAGAACATGTGAGCAAAAGGCCAGCAAAAGGCCAGGAACCGTAAAAAGGCCGCGTTGCTGGC
GTTTTTCCATAGGCTCCGCCCCCCTGACGAGCATCACAAAAATCGACGCTCAAGTCAGAGGTGGCGAAAC
CCGACAGGACTATAAAGATACCAGGCGTTTCCCCCTGGAAGCTCCCTCGTGCGCTCTCCTGTTCCGACCC
TGCCGCTTACCGGATACCTGTCCGCCTTTCTCCCTTCGGGAAGCGTGGCGCTTTCTCATAGCTCACGCTG
TAGGTATCTCAGTTCGGTGTAGGTCGTTCGCTCCAAGCTGGGCTGTGTGCACGAACCCCCCGTTCAGCCC
GACCGCTGCGCCTTATCCGGTAACTATCGTCTTGAGTCCAACCCGGTAAGACACGACTTATCGCCACTGG
CAGCAGCCACTGGTAACAGGATTAGCAGAGCGAGGTATGTAGGCGGTGCTACAGAGTTCTTGAAGTGGTG
GCCTAACTACGGCTACACTAGAAGAACAGTATTTGGTATCTGCGCTCTGCTGAAGCCAGTTACCTTCGGA
AAAAGAGTTGGTAGCTCTTGATCCGGCAAACAAACCACCGCTGGTAGCGGTGGTTTTTTTGTTTGCAAGC
AGCAGATTACGCGCAGAAAAAAAGGATCTCAAGAAGATCCTTTGATCTTTTCTACGGGGTCTGACGCTCA
GTGGAACGAAAACTCACGTTAAGGGATTTTGGTCATGAGATTATCAAAAAGGATCTTCACCTAGATCCTT
TTGCGGCCGCAAATCAATCTAAAGTATATATGAGTAAACTTGGTCTGACAGTTACCAATGCTTAATCAGT
GAGGCACCTATCTCAGCGATCTGTCTATTTCGTTCATCCATAGTTGCCTGACTCCCCGTCGTGTAGATAA
CTACGATACGGGAGGGCTTACCATCTGGCCCCAGTGCTGCAATGATACCGCGAGACCCACGCTCACCGGC
TCCAGATTTATCAGCAATAAACCAGCCAGCCGGAAGGGCCGAGCGCAGAAGTGGTCCTGCAACTTTATCC
GCCTCCATCCAGTCTATTAATTGTTGCCGGGAAGCTAGAGTAAGTAGTTCGCCAGTTAATAGTTTGCGCA
ACGTTGTTGCCATTGCTACAGGCATCGTGGTGTCACGCTCGTCGTTTGGTATGGCTTCATTCAGCTCCGG
TTCCCAACGATCAAGGCGAGTTACATGATCCCCCATGTTGTGCAAAAAAGCGGTTAGCTCCTTCGGTCCT
CCGATCGTTGTCAGAAGTAAGTTGGCCGCAGTGTTATCACTCATGGTTATGGCAGCACTGCATAATTCTC
TTACTGTCATGCCATCCGTAAGATGCTTTTCTGTGACTGGTGAGTACTCAACCAAGTCATTCTGAGAATA
GTGTATGCGGCGACCGAGTTGCTCTTGCCCGGCGTCAATACGGGATAATACCGCGCCACATAGCAGAACT
TTAAAAGTGCTCATCATTGGAAAACGTTCTTCGGGGCGAAAACTCTCAAGGATCTTACCGCTGTTGAGAT
CCAGTTCGATGTAACCCACTCGTGCACCCAACTGATCTTCAGCATCTTTTACTTTCACCAGCGTTTCTGG
GTGAGCAAAAACAGGAAGGCAAAATGCCGCAAAAAAGGGAATAAGGGCGACACGGAAATGTTGAATACTC
ATACTCTTCCTTTTTCAATATTATTGAAGCATTTATCAGGGTTATTGTCTCATGAGCGGATACATATTTG
AATGTATTTAGAAAAATAAACAAATAGGGGTTCCGCGCACATTTCCCCGAAAAGTGCCAC
