>Addgene plasmid #10901 | pBABE-puro HGF | addgene partial sequence | sequence record 64513 | pBabe5 5'-CTTTATCCAGCCCTCAC-3'
CAGCACCATGTGGGTGACCAAACTCCTGCCAGCCCTGCTGCTGCAGCATGTCCTCCTGCATCTCCTCCTG
CTCCCCATCGCCATCCCCTATGCAGAGGGACAAAGGAAAAGAAGAAATACAATTCATGAATTCAAAAAAT
CAGCAAAGACTACCCTAATCAAAATAGATCCAGCACTGAAGATAAAAACCAAAAAAGTGAATACTGCAGA
CCAATGTGCTAATAGATGTACTAGGAATAAAGGACTTCCATTCACTTGCAAGGCTTTTGTTTTTGATAAA
GCAAGAAAACAATGCCTCTGGTTCCCCTTCAATAGCATGTCAAGTGGAGTGAAAAAAGAATTTGGCCATG
AATTTGACCTCTATGAAAACAAAGACTACATTAGAAACTGCATCATTGGTAAAGGACGCAGCTACAAGGG
AACAGTATCTATCACTAAGAGTGGCATCAAATGTCAGCCCTGGAGTTCCATGATACCACACGAACACAGC
TTTTTGCCTTCGAGCTATCGGGGTAAAGACCTACAGGAAAACTACTGTCGAAATCCTCGAGGGGAAGAAG
GGGGACCCTGGTGTTTCACAAGCAATCCAGAGGTACGCTACGAAGTCTGTGACATTCCTCAGTGTTCAGA
AGTTGAATGCATGACCTGCAATGGGGAGAGTTATCGAGGTCTCATGGATCATACAGAATCAGGCAAGATT
TGTCAGCGCTGGGATCATCAGACACCACACCGGCACAAATTCTTGCCT
